Addgene plasmid #68899: pMM750
Purpose: IPTG-inducible CRISPRi vector targeting PcfiA (PR2), constiutive NanoLuc, pNBU2 backbone, AmpR
Depositing lab: Timothy Lu & Christopher Voigt. Depositing organization: Massachusetts Institute of Technology. Publication: Programming a Human Commensal Bacterium, Bacteroides thetaiotaomicron, to Sense and Respond to Stimuli in the Murine Gut Microbiota. Mimee M, Tucker AC, Voigt CA, Lu TK. Cell Syst. 2015 Jul 29;1(1):62-71. doi: 10.1016/j.cels.2015.06.001. PubMed 26918244.
Backbone
  Vector backbone: pNBU2
  Total vector size (bp): 11777
  Selectable markers: Erythromycin in Bacteroides
Growth in bacteria
  Bacterial resistance: Ampicillin, 100 μg/mL
  Growth temperature: 37°C
  Growth strain: Pir1
  Copy number: Low Copy
Gene/Insert 1
  Gene/Insert name: dCas9
  Insert size (bp): 4107
Gene/Insert 2
  Gene/Insert name: LacI
  Insert size (bp): 1092
Gene/Insert 3
  Gene/Insert name: sgRNA
  Insert size (bp): 102
Gene/Insert 4
  Gene/Insert name: NanoLuc
  Insert size (bp): 516
Terms and licenses: Academic/Nonprofit Terms; Industry Terms: Not Available to Industry
How to cite: pMM750 was a gift from Timothy Lu & Christopher Voigt (Addgene plasmid # 68899 ; http://n2t.net/addgene:68899 ; RRID:Addgene_68899)
