[The description below was written by a language model from this plasmid's Addgene catalogue record, the feature table of its GenBank file and pLannotate feature annotations shown in this document.]
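Description:
pMM750 is an IPTG-inducible CRISPR interference vector built on the pNBU2 backbone for use in Bacteroides, developed in work on engineering Bacteroides thetaiotaomicron as a programmable gut commensal. It is a shuttle-type, conjugative plasmid. In E. coli it replicates from the R6K γ origin, which depends on the pi initiator protein and therefore requires a pir-expressing host, where it is kept at low copy under ampicillin selection (AmpR β-lactamase). An incP oriT with an adjacent traJ fragment allows mobilisation by conjugation into Bacteroides, where an erm-family rRNA methylase gene provides erythromycin selection. pNBU2 vectors are generally used as chromosomally integrating plasmids in Bacteroides, although the feature table does not annotate an integrase or attachment site.

The payload combines four parts. A catalytically dead Streptococcus pyogenes Cas9 (dCas9, D10A/H840A) lies directly downstream of two lac operator fragments, and a lacI gene supplies the repressor, so dCas9 expression is held off until IPTG relieves repression. The promoter itself is not annotated. A single guide RNA, seen in the table as the S. pyogenes gRNA scaffold after dCas9, is described as targeting the PcfiA promoter (site PR2). A NanoLuc luciferase gene (annotated through its similarity to the Oplophorus luciferase catalytic subunit) is recorded as constitutively expressed. The record does not spell out which promoter drives it, but a guide against PcfiA suggests that NanoLuc serves as the luminescent readout of inducible dCas9-mediated knockdown.

The catalogue lists 11,777 bp, whereas the annotated full sequence is 11,677 nt. The accompanying GenBank record covers only a 690 bp partial read with no annotated features.
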