Features (pLannotate 1.2.2; 11 found; start..end, strand, type, name):
    326..1408    +  CDS            lacI: lac repressor; lacI; The lac repressor binds to the lac operator to inhibit transcription in E. coli. This inhibition can be relieved by adding lactose or isopropyl-β-D-thiogalactopyranoside (IPTG).
   3355..4083    -  CDS            ermC': ERM_BACIU - Experimental evidence at protein level: Swiss-Prot protein existence level 1. This protein produces a dimethylation of the adenine residue at position 2085 in 23S rRNA, resulting in reduced affinity between ribosomes and macrolide-lincosamide-streptogramin B antibiotics. From Bacillus subtilis.
   4571..5431    +  CDS            AmpR: β-lactamase; bla; confers resistance to ampicillin, carbenicillin, and related antibiotics
   5484..5529    -  CDS            traJ (fragment): oriT-recognizing protein; traJ
   5562..5671    -  oriT           oriT: incP origin of transfer
   5842..6230    +  rep_origin     R6K γ ori: γ replication origin from E. coli plasmid R6K; requires the R6K initiator protein pi for replication
   6382..6903    -  CDS            LUCI_OPLGR (fragment): Experimental evidence at protein level: Swiss-Prot protein existence level 1. Catalytic subunit of oplophorus-luciferin 2-monooxygenase. Oxidoreductase that converts coelenterazine (the oplophorus luciferin) to coelenteramide under emission of blue light with a maximum at 454 nm. Is also active with bisdeoxycoelenterazine. From Oplophorus gracilirostris (Luminous shrimp).
   7160..7181    +  protein_bind   lac operator (fragment): The lac repressor binds to the lac operator to inhibit transcription in E. coli. This inhibition can be relieved by adding lactose or isopropyl-β-D-thiogalactopyranoside (IPTG). lac repressor encoded by lacI
   7194..7214    +  protein_bind   lac operator (fragment): The lac repressor binds to the lac operator to inhibit transcription in E. coli. This inhibition can be relieved by adding lactose or isopropyl-β-D-thiogalactopyranoside (IPTG). lac repressor encoded by lacI
   7257..11363   +  CDS            dCas9: catalytically dead mutant of the Cas9 endonuclease from the Streptococcus pyogenes Type II CRISPR/Cas system RNA-guided DNA-binding protein that lacks endonuclease activity due to the D10A mutation in the RuvC catalytic domain and the H840A mutation in the HNH catalytic domain
  11523..11598   +  misc_RNA       gRNA scaffold: guide RNA scaffold for the Streptococcus pyogenes CRISPR/Cas9 system
>Addgene plasmid #68899 | pMM750 | depositor full sequence | sequence record 121386 | pMM750 sequence 11677 bps
TCAGCCTTGATCTGGAAGAAGCAATGAAAGCTGCTGTTAAGTCTCCGAATCAGGTATTGTTCCTGACAGG
TGTATTCCCATCCGGTAAACGCGGATACTTTGCAGTTGATCTGACTCAGGAATAAATTATAAATTAAGGT
AAGAAGATTGTAGGATAAGCTAATGAAATAGAAAAAGGATGCCGTCACACAACTTGTCGGCATTCTTTTT
TGTTTTATTAGTTGAAAATATAGTGAAAAAGTTGCCTAAATATGTATGTTAACAAATTATTTGTCGTAAC
TTTGCACTCCAAATCTGTTTTTAACATATGGCACTAGTGGTGAATGTGAAACCAGTAACGTTATACGATG
TCGCAGAGTATGCCGGTGTCTCTTATCAGACCGTTTCCCGCGTGGTGAACCAGGCCAGCCACGTTTCTGC
GAAAACGCGGGAAAAAGTGGAAGCGGCGATGGCGGAGCTGAATTACATTCCCAACCGCGTGGCACAACAA
CTGGCGGGCAAACAGTCGTTGCTGATTGGCGTTGCCACCTCCAGTCTGGCCCTGCACGCGCCGTCGCAAA
TTGTCGCGGCGATTAAATCTCGCGCCGATCAACTGGGTGCCAGCGTGGTGGTGTCGATGGTAGAACGAAG
CGGCGTCGAAGCCTGTAAAGCGGCGGTGCACAATCTTCTCGCGCAACGCGTCAGTGGGCTGATCATTAAC
TATCCGCTGGATGACCAGGATGCCATTGCTGTGGAAGCTGCCTGCACTAATGTTCCGGCGTTATTTCTTG
ATGTCTCTGACCAGACACCCATCAACAGTATTATTTTCTCCCATGAGGACGGTACGCGACTGGGCGTGGA
GCATCTGGTCGCATTGGGTCACCAGCAAATCGCGCTGTTAGCGGGCCCATTAAGTTCTGTCTCGGCGCGT
CTGCGTCTGGCTGGCTGGCATAAATATCTCACTCGCAATCAAATTCAGCCGATAGCGGAACGGGAAGGCG
ACTGGAGTGCCATGTCCGGTTTTCAACAAACCATGCAAATGCTGAATGAGGGCATCGTTCCCACTGCGAT
GCTGGTTGCCAACGATCAGATGGCGCTGGGCGCAATGCGCGCCATTACCGAGTCCGGGCTGCGCGTTGGT
GCGGATATCTCGGTAGTGGGATACGACGATACCGAGGACAGCTCATGTTATATCCCGCCGTTAACCACCA
TCAAACAGGATTTTCGCCTGCTGGGGCAAACCAGCGTGGACCGCTTGCTGCAACTCTCTCAGGGCCAGGC
GGTGAAGGGCAATCAGCTGTTGCCCGTCTCACTGGTGAAAAGAAAAACCACCCTGGCGCCCAATACGCAA
ACCGCCTCTCCCCGCGCGTTGGCCGATTCATTAATGCAGCTGGCACGACAGGTTTCCCGACTGGAAAGCG
GGCAGTGAGCTTTCCTCGGTACCAAATTCCAGAAAAGAGGCCTCCCGAAAGGGGGGCCTTTTTTCGTTTT
GGTCCTACTTGTGCCTGTTCTATTTCCGAACCGACCGCTTGTATGAATCCATCAAAATTCGTTTTCTCTA
TGTTGGATTCCTTGTTGCTCATATTGTGATGATAATTTCTACAAATATAGTCATTGGTAACTATCTATGA
AACTGTTTGATACTTTTATAGTTGATTAAACTTGTTCATGGCATTTGCCTTAATATCATCCGCTATGTCA
ATGTAGGGTTTCATAGCTTTGTAGTCGCTGTGTCCCGTCCATTTCATGACCACCTGTGCCGGGATTCCGA
GAGCCAGCGCATTGCAGATGAATGTCCTTCTTCCTGCATGGGTACTGAGCAAAGCGTATTTGGGTGTGAC
TTCATCAATACGTTCATTTCCCTTGTAGTAGGTTTCCCGTACAGGCTCGTTGATTTCTGCCAGTTCGCCC
AGCTCTTTCAGGTAATCGTTCATCTTCTGGTTGCTGATGACGGGCAGAGCCATGTAATTCTCGAAATGGA
TGTCCTTGTATTTGTCCAGTATGGCTTTGCTGTATTTGTTCAGTTCAATCGTCAGGCTGTCGGCAGTCTT
GACTGTGGTTATTTCGATGTGGTCGGACTTCACATCGCTTCTTTTCAGATTGCGAACATCCGAATACCGC
AAACTCGTAAAGCAGCAGAACAGGAAAACATCACGCACACGTTCCAGGTATTGCTTATCCTTGGGTATCT
GGTAGTCTTTCAGCTTGTTCAGTTCATCCCAAGTCAGGAAGATTACTTTTTTCGAGGTGGTTTTCAGTTT
CGGTTTGAACGTATCGTATGCAATGTTCTGATGATGTCCTTTCTTGAAGCTCCAGCGCAGGAACCATTTG
AGGAATCCCATTTGCTTGCCGATGGTGCTGTTTCTCATATCCTTGGTGTCACGCAGGAAGTTGACGTATT
CGTTCAATCCAAACTCGTTGAAATAGTTGAACGTTGCATCCTCCTTGAACTCTTTGAGGTGGTTCCTCAC
TGCTGCAAATTTTTCATAGGTGGATGCCGTCCAGTTATTCTGGTTACCGCACTCTTTTACAAACTCATCG
AACACCTCCCAAAAGCTGACAGGGGCTTCTTCCGGCTGTTCTTCGCTGGTGTCTTTCATTCTCATGTTGA
AAGCTTCCTTCAACTGTTGGGTCGTTGGCATGACCTCCTGCACCTCAAATTCCTTGAAAATATTCTGGAT
TTCGGCATAGTATTTCAGCAAGTCCGTATTGATTTCGGCTGCACTTTGCTTTAGCTTGTTGGTACATCCG
CTCTTTACCCGCTGCTTATCTGCATCCCATTTGGCTACGTCAATCCGGTAGCCCGTTGTAAACTCGATGC
GTTGGCTGGCAAAGATGACACGCATACGGATGGGTACGTTCTCTACGATTGGCACACCGTTCTTTTTCCG
GCTCTCCAATGCAAAAATGATGTTGCGCTTGATATTCATAATTGGGTGCGTTTGAAATTCTACACCCAAA
TATACACCCAATTATTGAGATAGCAAAAGACATTTAGAAACATTTACTTTTACTCTATATTGTAATTTAC
ACTTGATTATCAGTCGTTTGCAGTCTTATGATATTCTGTGAAAGTATAAGTTCGAGAGCCTGTCTCTCCG
CAAAAAACGCTGAAAATCAGCAGATTGCAAAACAAACACCCTGTTTTACACCCAAGAATGTAAAGTCGGC
TGTTTTTGTTTTATTTAAGATAATACAACCACTACATAATAAAAGAGTAGCGATATTAAAAGAATCCGAT
GAGAAAAGACTAATATTTATCTATCCATTCAGTTTGATTTTTCAGGACTTTACATCGTCCTGAAAGTATT
TGTTGGTACCGGTACCGAGGACGCGTAAACATTTACAGTTGCATGTGGCCTATTGTTTTTAGCCGTTAAA
TATTTTATAACTATTAAATAGCGATACAAATTGTTCGAAACTAATATTGTTTATATCATATATTCTCGCA
TGTTTTAAAGCTTTATTAAATTGATTTTTTGTAAACAGTTTTTCGTACTCTTTGTTAACCCATTTCATTA
CAAAAGTTTCATATTTTTTTCTCTCTTTAAATGCCATTTTTGCTGGCTTTCTTTTTAATACAATTAATGT
GCTATCCACTTTAGGTTTTGGATGGAAATAATACCTAGGAATTTTTGCTAATATAGAAATATCTACCTCT
GCCATTAACAGCAATGCTAGTGATCTGTTTGTATCTAATAACATTTTAGCAAAACCATATTCCACTATTA
AATAACTTATTGTGGCTGAACTTTCAAAAACAATTTTTCGAATTATATTTGTGCTTATGTTGTAAGGTAT
GCTGCCAAATATTTTATATGGATTGTGGCTAGGAAATGTAAATTTCAGTATATCATCATTTACTATTTGA
TAGTTAGGATAATTTAAGAGCTTATTACGAGTTACCTCACATAATTTAGAATCAATTTCTATCGCCGTTA
CAAAATTACATCTCTTTACCAATCCAGCAGTAAAATGACCTTTCCCTGCACCTATTTCAAAGATGTTATC
TTTTTCATCTAAACTTATGCAATTCATTATTTTTTCTATGTGATATTTTGAAGTAATAAAATTTTGACTA
TCTTTTATATTTACTTTGTTCATTATAACCTCTCCTTAATTTATTGCATCTCTTTTCGAATATTTATGTT
TTTTGAGAAAAGAACGTACTCATGGTTCATCCCGATATGCGTATCGGTCTGTATATCAGCAACTTTCTAT
GTGTTTCAACTACAATAGTCATCTATTCTCATCTTTCTGAGTCCACCCCCTGCAAAGCCCCTCTTTACGA
CATAAAAATTCGGTCGGAAAAGGTATGCAAAAGATGTTTCTCTCTTTAAGAGAAACTCTTCGGGATGCAA
AAATATGAAAATAACTCCAATTCACCAAATTATATAGCGACTTTTTTACAAAATGCTAAAATTTGTTGAT
TTCCGTCAAGCAATTGTTGAGCAAAAATGTCTTTTACGATAAAATGATACCTCAATATCAACTGTTTAGC
AAAACGATATTTCTCTTAAAGAGAGAAACACCTTTTTGTTCACCAATCCCCGACTTTTAATCCCGCGGCC
ATGATTGAAAAAGGAAGAGTATGAGTATTCAACATTTCCGTGTCGCCCTTATTCCCTTTTTTGCGGCATT
TTGCCTTCCTGTTTTTGCTCACCCAGAAACGCTGGTGAAAGTAAAAGATGCTGAAGATCAGTTGGGTGCA
CGAGTGGGTTACATCGAACTGGATCTCAACAGCGGTAAGATCCTTGAGAGTTTTCGCCCCGAAGAACGTT
TTCCAATGATGAGCACTTTTAAAGTTCTGCTATGTGGCGCGGTATTATCCCGTATTGACGCCGGGCAAGA
GCAACTCGGTCGCCGCATACACTATTCTCAGAATGACTTGGTTGAGTACTCACCAGTCACAGAAAAGCAT
CTTACGGATGGCATGACAGTAAGAGAATTATGCAGTGCTGCCATAACCATGAGTGATAACACTGCGGCCA
ACTTACTTCTGACAACGATCGGAGGACCGAAGGAGCTAACCGCTTTTTTGCACAACATGGGGGATCATGT
AACTCGCCTTGATCGTTGGGAACCGGAGCTGAATGAAGCCATACCAAACGACGAGCGTGACACCACGATG
CCTGTAGCAATGGCAACAACGTTGCGCAAACTATTAACTGGCGAACTACTTACTCTAGCTTCCCGGCAAC
AATTAATAGACTGGATGGAGGCGGATAAAGTTGCAGGACCACTTCTGCGCTCGGCCCTTCCGGCTGGCTG
GTTTATTGCTGATAAATCTGGAGCCGGTGAGCGTGGGTCTCGCGGTATCATTGCAGCACTGGGGCCAGAT
GGTAAGCCCTCCCGTATCGTAGTTATCTACACGACGGGGAGTCAGGCAACTATGGATGAACGAAATAGAC
AGATCGCTGAGATAGGTGCCTCACTGATTAAGCATTGGTAACTGTCAGACCAAGTTTACTCATAACGCGT
CAATTCGAGGGGGATCAATTCCGTGATAGGTGGGCTGCCCTTCCTGGTTGGCTTGGTTTCATCAGCCATC
CGCTTGCCCTCATCTGTTACGCCGGCGGTAGCCGGCCAGCCTCGCAGAGCAGGATTCCCGTTGAGCACCG
CCAGGTGCGAATAAGGGACAGTGAAGAAGGAACACCCGCTCGCGGGTGGGCCTACTTCACCTATCCTGCC
CGGCTGACGCCGTTGGATACACCAAGGAAAGTCTACACGAACCCTTTGGCAAAATCCTGTATATCGTGCG
AAAAAGGATGGATATACCGAAAAAATCGCTATAATGACCCCGAAGCAGGGTTATGCAGCGGAAAACGGAA
TTGATCCGGCCACGATGCGTCCGGCGTAGAGGATCTGAAGATCAGCAGTTCAACCTGTTGATAGTACGTA
CTAAGCTCTCATGTTTCACGTACTAAGCTCTCATGTTTAACGTACTAAGCTCTCATGTTTAACGAACTAA
ACCCTCATGGCTAACGTACTAAGCTCTCATGGCTAACGTACTAAGCTCTCATGTTTCACGTACTAAGCTC
TCATGTTTGAACAATAAAATTAATATAAATCAGCAACTTAAATAGCCTCTAAGGTTTTAAGTTTTATAAG
AAAAAAAAGAATATATAAGGCTTTTAAAGCTTTTAAGGTTTAACGGTTGTGGACAACAAGCCAGGGATGT
AACGCACTGAGAAGCCCTTAGAGCCTCTCAAAGCAATTTTGAGTGACACAGGAACACTTAACGGCTGACA
TGGGAATTCCCCTCCACCGCGGTGGGTTCCATCACTGGAAGATAGGCAATTAGTAGAAGCAATTTGATTA
GTAATCTAAAAGCACTCCGATAACGATTAGAGTGCTTTTAGATTGTTTATCATTAATTATCAAAGCAAGT
GCAGTTCATTATGCCAGGATGCGCTCGCACAGACGCCAACCCGTGACACCGTTGATGGTCACGCGGAACA
GCAGGCTGCCGTCCGGGTTAATCAGACGCTCGTCAATAATCTTATTGCCATTCCACAGGGTACCGGTGAC
GGTGATCTTTTTACCGTCAAAAACGGCAATGCCTTCATACGGACGGCCGAAATAGTCAATCATATTCGGG
GTCACACCATCAATCACCAGCGTACCGTAATGCAAGATAACCTTGAAGTGGTGATCGTCAACTGGGTAGA
CGACTTTAAAGATTTTCTCGATTTGACCCATTTGGTCACCGCTCAGGCCTTCGTACGGGATGATCACATG
AATATCAATTTTCAGACCGTTCTCGCCGGACAGAACGATGCGCTGAATCGGCGTCACGCTCACACCCAGG
TTCTGGAACAGAGAGCTTACGCCACCCTGTTCCAGGACTTGATCCAAATTATAACCCGCGGTCTGACGCC
AATCGCCAACAAAATCTTCCAGAGTAAAAACCATTTTATTCTTTTACCTTAATTCCGCAACACTATTATA
AAATATTTTTTTTAAGTACCTGAGCAACAAAAAGTTGCTCAGGATTTTGCCATGTCAGAGGATTCACTTA
ACTTAGTGTTGCAAAAAAATAATCAAACAAAACCTCATCAGGCATGGCAAAAATACAAATAAAATCCGAG
AAGCTCACTCCTTAGCACGTGGCCAGCATCTTAGCGTCGGTGGTTACAAAGAAAATTCGACAAACTGTTA
TTTTTCTATCTATTTATTTGAATTGTGAGCGGATAACAATTACCTTTGTCGGCAATTGTGAGCGGATAAC
AATTAAATAAAGATATTCTCGTCAAACAAATATAAATAATATAAACATGGATAAGAAATACTCAATAGGC
TTAGCTATCGGCACAAATAGCGTCGGATGGGCGGTGATCACTGATGAATATAAGGTTCCGTCTAAAAAGT
TCAAGGTTCTGGGAAATACAGACCGCCACAGTATCAAAAAAAATCTTATAGGGGCTCTTTTATTTGACAG
TGGAGAGACAGCGGAAGCGACTCGTCTCAAACGGACAGCTCGTAGAAGGTATACACGTCGGAAGAATCGT
ATTTGTTATCTACAGGAGATTTTTTCAAATGAGATGGCGAAAGTAGATGATAGTTTCTTTCATCGACTTG
AAGAGTCTTTTTTGGTGGAAGAAGACAAGAAGCATGAACGTCATCCTATTTTTGGAAATATAGTAGATGA
AGTTGCTTATCATGAGAAATATCCAACTATCTATCATCTGCGAAAAAAATTGGTAGATTCTACTGATAAA
GCGGATTTGCGCTTAATCTATTTGGCCTTAGCGCATATGATTAAGTTTCGTGGTCATTTTTTGATTGAGG
GAGATTTAAATCCTGATAATAGTGATGTGGACAAACTATTTATCCAGTTGGTACAAACCTACAATCAATT
ATTTGAAGAAAACCCTATTAACGCAAGTGGAGTAGATGCTAAAGCGATTCTTTCTGCACGATTGAGTAAA
TCAAGACGATTAGAAAATCTCATTGCTCAGCTCCCCGGTGAGAAGAAAAATGGCTTATTTGGGAATCTCA
TTGCTTTGTCATTGGGTTTGACCCCTAATTTTAAATCAAATTTTGATTTGGCAGAAGATGCTAAATTACA
GCTTTCAAAAGATACTTACGATGATGATTTAGATAATTTATTGGCGCAAATTGGAGATCAATATGCTGAT
TTGTTTTTGGCAGCTAAGAATTTATCAGATGCTATTTTACTTTCAGATATCCTAAGAGTAAATACTGAAA
TAACTAAGGCTCCCCTATCAGCTTCAATGATTAAACGCTACGATGAACATCATCAAGACTTGACTCTTTT
AAAAGCTTTAGTTCGACAACAACTTCCAGAAAAGTATAAAGAAATCTTTTTTGATCAATCAAAAAACGGA
TATGCAGGTTATATTGATGGGGGAGCTAGCCAAGAAGAATTTTATAAATTTATCAAACCAATTTTAGAAA
AAATGGATGGTACTGAGGAATTATTGGTGAAACTAAATCGTGAAGATTTGCTGCGCAAGCAACGGACCTT
TGACAACGGCTCTATTCCCCATCAAATTCACTTGGGTGAGCTGCATGCTATTTTGAGAAGACAAGAAGAC
TTTTATCCATTTTTAAAAGACAATCGTGAGAAGATTGAAAAAATCTTGACTTTTCGAATTCCTTATTATG
TTGGTCCATTGGCGCGTGGCAATAGTCGTTTTGCATGGATGACTCGGAAGTCTGAAGAAACAATTACCCC
ATGGAATTTTGAAGAAGTTGTCGATAAAGGTGCTTCAGCTCAATCATTTATTGAACGCATGACAAACTTT
GATAAAAATCTTCCAAATGAAAAAGTACTACCAAAACATAGTTTGCTTTATGAGTATTTTACGGTTTATA
ACGAATTGACAAAGGTCAAATATGTTACTGAAGGAATGCGAAAACCAGCATTTCTTTCAGGTGAACAGAA
GAAAGCCATTGTTGATTTACTCTTCAAAACAAATCGAAAAGTAACCGTTAAGCAATTAAAAGAAGATTAT
TTCAAAAAAATAGAATGTTTTGATAGTGTTGAAATTTCAGGAGTTGAAGATAGATTTAATGCTTCATTAG
GTACCTACCATGATTTGCTAAAAATTATTAAAGATAAAGATTTTTTGGATAATGAAGAAAATGAAGATAT
CTTAGAGGATATTGTTTTAACATTGACCTTATTTGAAGATAGGGAGATGATTGAGGAAAGACTTAAAACA
TATGCTCACCTCTTTGATGATAAGGTGATGAAACAGCTTAAACGTCGCCGTTATACTGGTTGGGGACGTT
TGTCTCGAAAATTGATTAATGGTATTAGGGATAAGCAATCTGGCAAAACAATATTAGATTTTTTGAAATC
AGATGGTTTTGCCAATCGCAATTTTATGCAGCTGATCCATGATGATAGTTTGACATTTAAAGAAGACATT
CAAAAAGCACAAGTGTCTGGACAAGGCGATAGTTTACATGAACATATTGCAAATTTAGCTGGTAGCCCTG
CTATTAAAAAAGGTATTTTACAGACTGTAAAAGTTGTTGATGAATTGGTCAAAGTAATGGGGCGGCATAA
GCCAGAAAATATCGTTATTGAAATGGCACGTGAAAATCAGACAACTCAAAAGGGCCAGAAAAATTCGCGA
GAGCGTATGAAACGAATCGAAGAAGGTATCAAAGAATTAGGAAGTCAGATTCTTAAAGAGCATCCTGTTG
AAAATACTCAATTGCAAAATGAAAAGCTCTATCTCTATTATCTCCAAAATGGAAGAGACATGTATGTGGA
CCAAGAATTAGATATTAATCGTTTAAGTGATTATGATGTCGATGCCATTGTTCCACAAAGTTTCCTTAAA
GACGATTCAATAGACAATAAGGTCTTAACGCGTTCTGATAAAAATCGTGGTAAATCGGATAACGTTCCAA
GTGAAGAAGTAGTCAAAAAGATGAAAAACTATTGGAGACAACTTCTAAACGCCAAGTTAATCACTCAACG
TAAGTTTGATAATTTAACGAAAGCTGAACGTGGAGGTTTGAGTGAACTTGATAAAGCTGGTTTTATCAAA
CGCCAATTGGTTGAAACTCGCCAAATCACTAAGCATGTGGCACAAATTTTGGATAGTCGCATGAATACTA
AATACGATGAAAATGATAAACTTATTCGAGAGGTTAAAGTGATTACCTTAAAATCTAAATTAGTTTCTGA
CTTCCGAAAAGATTTCCAATTCTATAAAGTACGTGAGATTAACAATTACCATCATGCCCATGATGCGTAT
CTAAATGCCGTCGTTGGAACTGCTTTGATTAAGAAATATCCAAAACTTGAATCGGAGTTTGTCTATGGTG
ATTATAAAGTTTATGATGTTCGTAAAATGATTGCTAAGTCTGAGCAAGAAATAGGCAAAGCAACCGCAAA
ATATTTCTTTTACTCTAATATCATGAACTTCTTCAAAACAGAAATTACACTTGCAAATGGAGAGATTCGC
AAACGCCCTCTAATCGAAACTAATGGGGAAACTGGAGAAATTGTCTGGGATAAAGGGCGAGATTTTGCCA
CAGTGCGCAAAGTATTGTCCATGCCCCAAGTCAATATTGTCAAGAAAACAGAAGTACAGACAGGCGGATT
CTCCAAGGAGTCAATTTTACCAAAAAGAAATTCGGACAAGCTTATTGCTCGTAAAAAAGACTGGGATCCA
AAAAAATATGGTGGTTTTGATAGTCCAACGGTAGCTTATTCAGTCCTAGTGGTTGCTAAGGTGGAAAAAG
GGAAATCGAAGAAGTTAAAATCCGTTAAAGAGTTACTAGGGATCACAATTATGGAAAGAAGTTCCTTTGA
AAAAAATCCGATTGACTTTTTAGAAGCTAAAGGATATAAGGAAGTTAAAAAAGACTTAATCATTAAACTA
CCTAAATATAGTCTTTTTGAGTTAGAAAACGGTCGTAAACGGATGCTGGCTAGTGCCGGAGAATTACAAA
AAGGAAATGAGCTGGCTCTGCCAAGCAAATATGTGAATTTTTTATATTTAGCTAGTCATTATGAAAAGTT
GAAGGGTAGTCCAGAAGATAACGAACAAAAACAATTGTTTGTGGAGCAGCATAAGCATTATTTAGATGAG
ATTATTGAGCAAATCAGTGAATTTTCTAAGCGTGTTATTTTAGCAGATGCCAATTTAGATAAAGTTCTTA
GTGCATATAACAAACATAGAGACAAACCAATACGTGAACAAGCAGAAAATATTATTCATTTATTTACGTT
GACGAATCTTGGAGCTCCCGCTGCTTTTAAATATTTTGATACAACAATTGATCGTAAACGATATACGTCT
ACAAAAGAAGTTTTAGATGCCACTCTTATCCATCAATCCATCACTGGTCTTTATGAAACACGCATTGATT
TGAGTCAGCTAGGAGGTGACTGAATTAATGCGGCTGCAATTTTTTTGGGCGGGGCCGCCCAAAAAAATCC
TAGCACCCTGCAGCAGTACTGCTTGACCATAAGAACAAAAAAACTTCCGATAAAGTTTGGAAGATAAAGC
TAAAAGTTCTTATCTTTGCAGTGAAGCTCACTCCTTAGCACGGTTTTAGAGCTAGAAATAGCAAGTTAAA
ATAAGGCTAGTCCGTTATCAACTTGAAAAAGTGGCACCGAGTCGGTGCTTTTTTTCTAGATGATGATTAA
GGATCTTGCGTACAATTTGACGATCGTTTCACAGCATTTGTGCATTGGCTGCAACAA
