LOCUS       Exported 690 bp ds-DNA linear SYN 16-JUN-2021
DEFINITION  IPTG-inducible CRISPRi vector targeting PcfiA (PR2), constiutive
            NanoLuc, pNBU2 backbone, AmpR.
ACCESSION   .
VERSION     .
KEYWORDS    pMM750
SOURCE      synthetic DNA construct
  ORGANISM  synthetic DNA construct
REFERENCE   1 (bases 1 to 690)
  AUTHORS   Mimee M, Tucker AC, Voigt CA, Lu TK
  TITLE     Programming a Human Commensal Bacterium, Bacteroides
            thetaiotaomicron, to Sense and Respond to Stimuli in the Murine Gut
            Microbiota.
  JOURNAL   Cell Syst. 2015 Jul 29;1(1):62-71. doi: 10.1016/j.cels.2015.06.001.
  PUBMED    26918244
REFERENCE   2 (bases 1 to 690)
  AUTHORS   .
  TITLE     Direct Submission
  JOURNAL   Exported Jun 16, 2021 from SnapGene Server 1.1.58
            http://www.snapgene.com
FEATURES             Location/Qualifiers
     source          1..690
                     /organism="synthetic DNA construct"
                     /mol_type="other DNA"
ORIGIN
        1 tttgagtgac acaggaacac ttaacggctg acatgggaat tcccctccac cgcggtgggt
       61 tccatcactg gaagataggc aattagtaga agcaatttga ttagtaatct aaaagcactc
      121 cgataacgat tagagtgctt ttagattgtt tatcattaat tatcaaagca agtgcagttc
      181 attatgccag gatgcgctcg cacagacgcc aacccgtgac accgttgatg gtcacgcgga
      241 acagcaggct gccgtccggg ttaatcagac gctcgtcaat aatcttattg ccattccaca
      301 gggtaccggt gacggtgatc tttttaccgt caaaaacggc aatgccttca tacggacggc
      361 cgaaatagtc aatcatattc ggggtcacac catcaatcac cagcgtaccg taatgcaaga
      421 taaccttgaa gtggtgatcg tcaactgggt agacgacttt aaagattttc tcgatttgac
      481 ccatttggtc accgctcagg ccttcgtacg ggatgatcac atgaatatca attttcagac
      541 cgttctcgcc ggacagaacg atgcgctgaa tcggcgtcac gctcacaccc aggttctgga
      601 acagagagct tacgccaccc tgttccagga cttgatccaa attataaccc gcggtctgac
      661 gccaatcgcc aacaaaatct tccagagtaa
//
