>Addgene plasmid #68899 | pMM750 | addgene partial sequence | sequence record 126270 | StrepPyoCas9-5UTR-F 5'-CGGTGCCACTTTTTCAAGTTG-3'
AGCTCTAAAACCGTGCTAAGGAGTGAGCTTCACTGCAAAGATAAGAACTTTTAGCTTTATCTTCCAAACT
TTATCGGAAGTTTTTTTGTTCTTATGGTCAAGCAGTACTGCTGCAGGGTGCTAGGATTTTTTTGGGCGGC
CCCGCCCAAAAAAATTGCAGCCGCATTAATTCAGTCACCTCCTAGCTGACTCAAATCAATGCGTGTTTCA
TAAAGACCAGTGATGGATTGATGGATAAGAGTGGCATCTAAAACTTCTTTTGTAGACGTATATCGTTTAC
GATCAATTGTTGTATCAAAATATTTAAAAGCAGCGGGAGCTCCAAGATTCGTCAACGTAAATAAATGAAT
AATATTTTCTGCTTGTTCACGTATTGGTTTGTCTCTATGTTTGTTATATGCACTAAGAACTTTATCTAAA
TTGGCATCTGCTAAAATAACACGCTTAGAAAATTCACTGATTTGCTCAATAATCTCATCTAAATAATGCT
TATGCTGCTCCACAAACAATTGTTTTTGTTCGTTATCTTCTGGACTACCCTTCAACTTTTCATAATGACT
AGCTAAATATAAAAAATTCACATATTTGCTTGGCAGAGCCAGCTCATTTCCTTTTTGTAATTCTCCGGCA
CTAGCCAGCATCCGTTTACGACCGTTTTCTAACTCAAAAAGACTATATTTAGGTAGTTTAATGATTAAGT
CTTTTTTAACTTCCTTATATCCTTTAGCTTCTAAAAAGTCAATCGGATTTTTTTCAAAGGAACTTCTTTC
CATAATTGTGATCCCTAGTAACTCTTTAACGGAT
