>Addgene plasmid #68899 | pMM750 | addgene partial sequence | sequence record 126271 | dCas9-R1 5'-TTTCAACCAATTGGCGTTTG-3'
CACGTTCAGCTTTCGTTAAATTATCAAACTTACGTTGAGTGATTAACTTGGCGTTTAGAAGTTGTCTCCA
ATAGTTTTTCATCTTTTTGACTACTTCTTCACTTGGAACGTTATCCGATTTACCACGATTTTTATCAGAA
CGCGTTAAGACCTTATTGTCTATTGAATCGTCTTTAAGGAAACTTTGTGGAACAATGGCATCGACATCAT
AATCACTTAAACGATTAATATCTAATTCTTGGTCCACATACATGTCTCTTCCATTTTGGAGATAATAGAG
ATAGAGCTTTTCATTTTGCAATTGAGTATTTTCAACAGGATGCTCTTTAAGAATCTGACTTCCTAATTCT
TTGATACCTTCTTCGATTCGTTTCATACGCTCTCGCGAATTTTTCTGGCCCTTTTGAGTTGTCTGATTTT
CACGTGCCATTTCAATAACGATATTTTCTGGCTTATGCCGCCCCATTACTTTGACCAATTCATCAACAAC
TTTTACAGTCTGTAAAATACCTTTTTTAATAGCAGGGCTACCAGCTAAATTTGCAATATGTTCATGTAAA
CTATCGCCTTGTCCAGACACTTGTGCTTTTTGAATGTCTTCTTTAAATGTCAAACTATCATCATGGATCA
GCTGCATAAAATTGCGATTGGCAAAACCATCTGATTTCAAAAAATCTAATATTGTTTTGCCAGAT
